>Addgene plasmid #51585 | pCMV-myc-Rem2 RNAiR2 | depositor full sequence | sequence record 78880 | pCMV-myc-Rem2 RNAiR2 sequence 4804 bps
GAGTTCGAGCTTGCATGCCTGCAGGTCGTTACATAACTTACGGTAAATGGCCCGCCTGGCTGACCGCCCA
ACGACCCCCGCCCATTGACGTCAATAATGACGTATGTTCCCATAGTAACGCCAATAGGGACTTTCCATTG
ACGTCAATGGGTGGAGTATTTACGGTAAACTGCCCACTTGGCAGTACATCAAGTGTATCATATGCCAAGT
ACGCCCCCTATTGACGTCAATGACGGTAAATGGCCCGCCTGGCATTATGCCCAGTACATGACCTTATGGG
ACTTTCCTACTTGGCAGTACATCTACGTATTAGTCATCGCTATTACCATGGTGATGCGGTTTTGGCAGTA
CATCAATGGGCGTGGATAGCGGTTTGACTCACGGGGATTTCCAAGTCTCCACCCCATTGACGTCAATGGG
AGTTTGTTTTGGCACCAAAATCAACGGGACTTTCCAAAATGTCGTAACAACTCCGCCCCATTGACGCAAA
TGGGCGGTAGGCGTGTACGGTGGGAGGTCTATATAAGCAGAGCTCGTTTAGTGAACCGTCAGATCGCCTG
GAGACGCCATCCACGCTGTTTTGACCTCCATAGAAGACACCGGGACCGATCCAGCCTCCGGACTCTAGAG
GATCCGGTACTAGAGGAACTGAAAAACCAGAAAGTTAACTGGTAAGTTTAGTCTTTTTGTCTTTTATTTC
AGGTCCCGGATCCGGTGGTGGTGCAAATCAAAGAACTGCTCCTCAGTGGATGTTGCCTTTACTTCTAGGC
CTGTACGGAAGTGTTACTTCTGCTCTAAAAGCTGCGGAATTGTACCCGCGGGCCCACCATGGCATCAATG
CAGAAGCTGATCTCAGAGGAGGACCTGCTTATGGCCATGGAGGCCCGAATTCACATGCACACGGACCTTG
ACACCGACATGGACATGGACATAGAAATCGTAGCACTTTGTTCTTCCAGCAGCCGCCAGGCCTCCCCACT
GGGGACACCCACACCAGAAGCAGATACTACACTTCTGAAACAGAAGCCAGAGAAACTGTTAGCAGAGTTG
GACCTGAGCGGGCCTCCTCCTGCTCCTGGGGTCCCCAGACGAAGAGGAAGCATGCCCGTGCCCTACAAAC
ACCAGCTGCGGCGGGCCCAAGCTGTAGATGAACTTGACTGGCCACCCCAGGCCTCCCCCTCTGGCTCCTC
TGACTCCTTGGGCTCAGGGGAGGCAGCCCTTACCCAAAAAGATGGCGTCTTTAAGGTCATGCTCGTGGGG
GAGAGTGGCGTGGGCAAGAGCACTCTAGCGGGCACTTTTGGAGGTCTCCAGGGAGACCATGCTCACGAGA
TGGAAAATTCCGAGGACACCTATGAGAGGCGAATTATGGTGGACAAAGAAGAAGTGACTTTAATTGTTTA
TGACATCTGGGAACAGGGAGATGCAGGAGGATGGCTGCAGGATCACTGCCTTCAGACGGGGGATGCCTTT
CTCATCGTCTTCTCAGTGACAGATCGACGAAGCTTCTCTAAAGTTCCAGAAACCCTTCTTCGGCTCCGGG
CTGGGAGGCCCCACCATGACCTACCTGTCATCCTTGTTGGAAATAAGAGTGACCTGGCCCGCTCCCGGGA
GGTATCACTGGAGGAGGGTCGCCATCTGGCTGGGACGCTGAGCTGCAAGCACATCGAGACGTCGGCCGCT
CTCCACCACAACACTCGTGAGCTCTTCGAGGGTGCTGTGCGTCAGATCAGGCTGCGGCGGGGCCGGGGTC
ATGCCGGGGGCCAGCGACCCGAACCTAGCAGCCCGGACGGCCCCGCGCCGCCTACGCGCCGTGAGAGCCT
CACCAAGAAAGCTAAGCGCTTCCTCGCCAACCTGGTGCCGCGCAACGCTAAGTTCTTCAAGCAACGCTCC
AGGTCATGTCACGACCTCTCTGTGCTCTGACTCGAGGTACCGCGGCCGCGGGGATCCAGACATGATAAGA
TACATTGATGAGTTTGGACAAACCACAACTAGAATGCAGTGAAAAAAATGCTTTATTTGTGAAATTTGTG
ATGCTATTGCTTTATTTGTAACCATTATAAGCTGCAATAAACAAGTTAACAACAACAATTGCATTCATTT
TATGTTTCAGGTTCAGGGGGAGGTGTGGGAGGTTTTTTCGGATCCTCTAGAGTCGATCTGCAGGCATGCT
AGCTTGGCGTAATCATGGTCATAGCTGTTTCCTGTGTGAAATTGTTATCCGCTCACAATTCCACACAACA
TACGAGCCGGAAGCATAAAGTGTAAAGCCTGGGGTGCCTAATGAGTGAGCTAACTCACATTAATTGCGTT
GCGCTCACTGCCCGCTTTCCAGTCGGGAAACCTGTCGTGCCAGCTGCATTAATGAATCGGCCAACGCGCG
GGGAGAGGCGGTTTGCGTATTGGGCGCTCTTCCGCTTCCTCGCTCACTGACTCGCTGCGCTCGGTCGTTC
GGCTGCGGCGAGCGGTATCAGCTCACTCAAAGGCGGTAATACGGTTATCCACAGAATCAGGGGATAACGC
AGGAAAGAACATGTGAGCAAAAGGCCAGCAAAAGGCCAGGAACCGTAAAAAGGCCGCGTTGCTGGCGTTT
TTCCATAGGCTCCGCCCCCCTGACGAGCATCACAAAAATCGACGCTCAAGTCAGAGGTGGCGAAACCCGA
CAGGACTATAAAGATACCAGGCGTTTCCCCCTGGAAGCTCCCTCGTGCGCTCTCCTGTTCCGACCCTGCC
GCTTACCGGATACCTGTCCGCCTTTCTCCCTTCGGGAAGCGTGGCGCTTTCTCATAGCTCACGCTGTAGG
TATCTCAGTTCGGTGTAGGTCGTTCGCTCCAAGCTGGGCTGTGTGCACGAACCCCCCGTTCAGCCCGACC
GCTGCGCCTTATCCGGTAACTATCGTCTTGAGTCCAACCCGGTAAGACACGACTTATCGCCACTGGCAGC
AGCCACTGGTAACAGGATTAGCAGAGCGAGGTATGTAGGCGGTGCTACAGAGTTCTTGAAGTGGTGGCCT
AACTACGGCTACACTAGAAGGACAGTATTTGGTATCTGCGCTCTGCTGAAGCCAGTTACCTTCGGAAAAA
GAGTTGGTAGCTCTTGATCCGGCAAACAAACCACCGCTGGTAGCGGTGGTTTTTTTGTTTGCAAGCAGCA
GATTACGCGCAGAAAAAAAGGATCTCAAGAAGATCCTTTGATCTTTTCTACGGGGTCTGACGCTCAGTGG
AACGAAAACTCACGTTAAGGGATTTTGGTCATGAGATTATCAAAAAGGATCTTCACCTAGATCCTTTTAA
ATTAAAAATGAAGTTTTAAATCAATCTAAAGTATATATGAGTAAACTTGGTCTGACAGTTACCAATGCTT
AATCAGTGAGGCACCTATCTCAGCGATCTGTCTATTTCGTTCATCCATAGTTGCCTGACTCCCCGTCGTG
TAGATAACTACGATACGGGAGGGCTTACCATCTGGCCCCAGTGCTGCAATGATACCGCGAGACCCACGCT
CACCGGCTCCAGATTTATCAGCAATAAACCAGCCAGCCGGAAGGGCCGAGCGCAGAAGTGGTCCTGCAAC
TTTATCCGCCTCCATCCAGTCTATTAATTGTTGCCGGGAAGCTAGAGTAAGTAGTTCGCCAGTTAATAGT
TTGCGCAACGTTGTTGCCATTGCTACAGGCATCGTGGTGTCACGCTCGTCGTTTGGTATGGCTTCATTCA
GCTCCGGTTCCCAACGATCAAGGCGAGTTACATGATCCCCCATGTTGTGCAAAAAAGCGGTTAGCTCCTT
CGGTCCTCCGATCGTTGTCAGAAGTAAGTTGGCCGCAGTGTTATCACTCATGGTTATGGCAGCACTGCAT
AATTCTCTTACTGTCATGCCATCCGTAAGATGCTTTTCTGTGACTGGTGAGTACTCAACCAAGTCATTCT
GAGAATAGTGTATGCGGCGACCGAGTTGCTCTTGCCCGGCGTCAATACGGGATAATACCGCGCCACATAG
CAGAACTTTAAAAGTGCTCATCATTGGAAAACGTTCTTCGGGGCGAAAACTCTCAAGGATCTTACCGCTG
TTGAGATCCAGTTCGATGTAACCCACTCGTGCACCCAACTGATCTTCAGCATCTTTTACTTTCACCAGCG
TTTCTGGGTGAGCAAAAACAGGAAGGCAAAATGCCGCAAAAAAGGGAATAAGGGCGACACGGAAATGTTG
AATACTCATACTCTTCCTTTTTCAATATTATTGAAGCATTTATCAGGGTTATTGTCTCATGAGCGGATAC
ATATTTGAATGTATTTAGAAAAATAAACAAATAGGGGTTCCGCGCACATTTCCCCGAAAAGTGCCACCTG
ACGTCTAAGAAACCATTATTATCATGACATTAACCTATAAAAATAGGCGTATCACGAGGCCCTTTCGTCT
CGCGCGTTTCGGTGATGACGGTGAAAACCTCTGACACATGCAGCTCCCGGAGACGGTCACAGCTTGTCTG
TAAGCGGATGCCGGGAGCAGACAAGCCCGTCAGGGCGCGTCAGCGGGTGTTGGCGGGTGTCGGGGCTGGC
TTAACTATGCGGCATCAGAGCAGATTGTACTGAGAGTGCACCATATGCGGTGTGAAATACCGCACAGATG
CGTAAGGAGAAAATACCGCATCAGGCGCCATTCGCCATTCAGGCTGCGCAACTGTTGGGAAGGGCGATCG
GTGCGGGCCTCTTCGCTATTACGCCAGCTGGCGAAAGGGGGATGTGCTGCAAGGCGATTAAGTTGGGTAA
CGCCAGGGTTTTCCCAGTCACGACGTTGTAAAACGACGGCCAGT
Features (pLannotate 1.2.2; 16 found; start..end, strand, type, name):
      8..28      -  misc_feature   MCS (fragment): pUC18/19 multiple cloning site
     27..330     +  enhancer       CMV enhancer: human cytomegalovirus immediate early enhancer
    331..534     +  promoter       CMV promoter: human cytomegalovirus (CMV) immediate early promoter
    672..768     +  intron         SV40 intron: modified SV40 intron with splice donor and acceptor sites
    895..1917    +  CDS            Rem2: REM2_MOUSE - Experimental evidence at protein level: Swiss-Prot protein existence level 1. Binds GTP saturably and exhibits a low intrinsic rate of GTP hydrolysis. From Mus musculus (Mouse).
   1943..2077    -  polyA_signal   SV40 poly(A) signal: SV40 polyadenylation signal
   2212..2228    -  protein_bind   lac operator: The lac repressor binds to the lac operator to inhibit transcription in E. coli. This inhibition can be relieved by adding lactose or isopropyl-β-D-thiogalactopyranoside (IPTG). lac repressor encoded by lacI
   2236..2266    -  promoter       lac promoter: promoter for the E. coli lac operon
   2281..2302    -  protein_bind   CAP binding site: CAP binding activates transcription in the presence of cAMP. E. coli catabolite activator protein
   2315..2407    -  CDS            lacI (fragment): lac repressor; lacI; The lac repressor binds to the lac operator to inhibit transcription in E. coli. This inhibition can be relieved by adding lactose or isopropyl-β-D-thiogalactopyranoside (IPTG).
   2590..3178    -  rep_origin     ori: high-copy-number ColE1/pMB1/pBR322/pUC origin of replication
   3349..4209    -  CDS            AmpR: β-lactamase; bla; confers resistance to ampicillin, carbenicillin, and related antibiotics
   4210..4314    -  promoter       AmpR promoter: bla
   4409..4444    +  CDS            rop (fragment): Rop protein, which maintains plasmids at low copy number; rop
   4546..4645    +  misc_feature   bom (fragment): basis of mobility region from pBR322
   4651..2       -  CDS            lacZα (fragment) (across the origin): LacZα fragment of β-galactosidase; lacZ fragment
