[The description below was written by a language model from this plasmid's Addgene catalogue record and pLannotate feature annotations shown in this document.]
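Description:
pCMV-myc-Rem2 RNAiR2 is a mammalian expression plasmid of about 4.8 kb, built on a pCMV backbone, that produces an N-terminally myc-tagged, RNAi-resistant form of mouse Rem2 (described as the long version), a small GTPase that binds GTP and hydrolyses it slowly. It is propagated in E. coli through a high-copy ColE1/pUC-type origin and selected with ampicillin via the β-lactamase gene and its own promoter. Fragments of lacZα, lacI, rop and bom, along with lac promoter/operator elements, are leftovers of the pUC/pBR322-derived backbone and have no apparent role in the construct's function. No mammalian selection marker is annotated, so the plasmid appears suited to transient transfection.

The expression cassette consists of the human CMV immediate-early enhancer and promoter, a modified SV40 intron with splice donor and acceptor sites that aids transcript processing, the roughly 1 kb Rem2 coding sequence cloned between EcoRI and KpnI sites, and an SV40 polyadenylation signal. The myc epitope is supplied by the backbone upstream of the insert. The depositor notes that its first residue differs from the standard myc sequence, which probably explains why it is not annotated as a separate feature. The insert carries silent mutations across the recognition sites of two shRNAs, at roughly amino acids 143–160, so the transcript escapes knockdown while the encoded protein is unchanged in that region. It also carries T13I and T15I substitutions relative to the reference protein. The construct is typically used for rescue experiments, restoring Rem2 in cells where the endogenous gene is silenced, in studies of synapse development and dendritic morphology.
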