Addgene plasmid #51585: pCMV-myc-Rem2 RNAiR2
Purpose: expresses RNAi-resistant (RNAiR) myc-tagged mouse Rem2 (long version)
Depositing lab: Suzanne Paradis. Depositing organization: Brandeis University. Publication: The GTPase Rem2 regulates synapse development and dendritic morphology. Ghiretti AE, Paradis S. Dev Neurobiol. 2011 May;71(5):374-89. doi: 10.1002/dneu.20868. PubMed 21485012.
Backbone
  Vector backbone: pCMV
  Backbone size w/o insert (bp): 4000
  Vector type: Mammalian Expression
Growth in bacteria
  Bacterial resistance: Ampicillin, 100 μg/mL
  Growth temperature: 37°C
  Growth strain: DH5alpha
  Copy number: Unknown
Gene/Insert
  Gene/Insert name: Rem2
  Species: M. musculus (mouse)
  Insert size (bp): 1000
  Mutation: silent mutations at shRNA 1 and 2 recognition sites (approx. AA 143-160)
  Entrez Gene: Rem2 (a.k.a. AW411893)
  Promoter: CMV
  Tag / fusion protein: myc (N terminal on backbone)
  Cloning method: Restriction Enzyme; 5′ cloning site EcoRI (unknown if destroyed); 3′ cloning site KpnI (unknown if destroyed)
  Sequencing primers: 5′ GATCCGGTACTAGAGGAACTGAAAAAC; 3′ CATTCTAGTTGTGGTTTGTCC
Terms and licenses: Academic/Nonprofit Terms; Industry Terms: Not Available to Industry
Depositor comments: Please note that the sequence of the myc epitope tag in this plasmid is MQKLISEEDLL, which differs from the standard EQKLISEEDLL. The Rem2 insert in this plasmid contains T13I and T15I mutations when compared to GenBank reference sequence NP_542764.2.
How to cite: pCMV-myc-Rem2 RNAiR2 was a gift from Suzanne Paradis (Addgene plasmid # 51585 ; http://n2t.net/addgene:51585 ; RRID:Addgene_51585)
