>Addgene plasmid #51585 | pCMV-myc-Rem2 RNAiR2 | addgene partial sequence | sequence record 81091 | CMV-F 5'-CGCAAATGGGCGGTAGGCGTG-3'
GCAGAGCTCGTTTAGTGAACCGTCAGATCGCCTGGAGACGCCATCCACGCTGTTTTGACCTCCATAGAAG
ACACCGGGACCGATCCAGCCTCCGGACTCTAGAGGATCCGGTACTAGAGGAACTGAAAAACCAGAAAGTT
AACTGGTAAGTTTAGTCTTTTTGTCTTTTATTTCAGGTCCCGGATCCGGTGGTGGTGCAAATCAAAGAAC
TGCTCCTCAGTGGATGTTGCCTTTACTTCTAGGCCTGTACGGAAGTGTTACTTCTGCTCTAAAAGCTGCG
GAATTGTACCCGCGGGCCCACCATGGCATCAATGCAGAAGCTGATCTCAGAGGAGGACCTGCTTATGGCC
ATGGAGGCCCGAATTCACATGCACACGGACCTTGACACCGACATGGACATGGACATAGAAATCGTAGCAC
TTTGTTCTTCCAGCAGCCGCCAGGCCTCCCCACTGGGGACACCCACACCAGAAGCAGATACTACACTTCT
GAAACAGAAGCCAGAGAAACTGTTAGCAGAGTTGGACCTGAGCGGGCCTCCTCCTGCTCCTGGGGTCCCC
AGACGAAGAGGAAGCATGCCCGTGCCCTACAAACACCAGCTGCGGCGGGCCCAAGCTGTAGATGAACTTG
ACTGGCCACCCCAGGCCTCCCCCTCTGGCTCCTCTGACTCCTTGGGCTCAGGGGAGGCAGCCCTTACCCA
AAAAGATGGCGTCTTTAAGGTCATGCTCGTGGGGGAGAGTGGCGTGGGCAAGAGCACTCTAGCGGGCACT
TTTGGAGGTCTCCAGGGAGACCATGCTCACGAGATGGAAAATTCCGAGGACACCTATGAGAGGCGAATTA
TGGTGGACAAAGAAGAAGTGACTTTAATTGTTTATGACATCTGGGAACAGGGAGATGCAGGAGGATGGCT
GCAGGATCACTGCCTTCAGACGGGGGATGCCTTTCTCATCGTCTTCTCAGTGACAGATCGACGAAGCTTC
TCTAAAGTTCCAGAAACCCTTCTT
