>Addgene plasmid #51585 | pCMV-myc-Rem2 RNAiR2 | addgene partial sequence | sequence record 81567 | EBV-rev 5'-GTGGTTTGTCCAAACTCATC-3'
GCGGCCGCGGTACCTCGAGTCAGAGCACAGAGAGGTCGTGACATGACCTGGAGCGTTGCTTGAAGAACTT
AGCGTTGCGCGGCACCAGGTTGGCGAGGAAGCGCTTAGCTTTCTTGGTGAGGCTCTCACGGCGCGTAGGC
GGCGCGGGGCCGTCCGGGCTGCTAGGTTCGGGTCGCTGGCCCCCGGCATGACCCCGGCCCCGCCGCAGCC
TGATCTGACGCACAGCACCCTCGAAGAGCTCACGAGTGTTGTGGTGGAGAGCGGCCGACGTCTCGATGTG
CTTGCAGCTCAGCGTCCCAGCCAGATGGCGACCCTCCTCCAGTGATACCTCCCGGGAGCGGGCCAGGTCA
CTCTTATTTCCAACAAGGATGACAGGTAGGTCATGGTGGGGCCTCCCAGCCCGGAGCCGAAGAAGGGTTT
CTGGAACTTTAGAGAAGCTTCGTCGATCTGTCACTGAGAAGACGATGAGAAAGGCATCCCCCGTCTGAAG
GCAGTGATCCTGCAGCCATCCTCCTGCATCTCCCTGTTCCCAGATGTCATAAACAATTAAAGTCACTTCT
TCTTTGTCCACCATAATTCGCCTCTCATAGGTGTCCTCGGAATTTTCCATCTCGTGAGCATGGTCTCCCT
GGAGACCTCCAAAAGTGCCCGCTAGAGTGCTCTTGCCCACGCCACTCTCCCCCACGAGCATGACCTTAAA
GACGCCATCTTTTTGGGTAAGGGCTGCCTCCCCTGAGCCCAAGGAGTCAGAGGAGCCAGAGGGGGAGGCC
TGGGGTGGCCAGTCAAGTTCATCTACAGCTTGGGCCCGCCGCAGCTGGTGTTTGTAGGGCACGGGCATGC
TTCCTCTTCGTCTGGGGACCCCAGGAGCAGGAGGAGGCCCGCTCAGGTCCAACTCTGCTAACAGTTTCTC
TGGCTTCTGTT
